Addgene plasmid #57599: tdEos-Centrin2-N-10
Purpose: Localization: Centrosomes, Excitation: 505 / 569, Emission: 516 / 581
Depositing lab: Michael Davidson. Depositing organization: Florida State University, Tallahassee.
Backbone
  Vector backbone: tdEos-N1
  Backbone size w/o insert (bp): 4750
  Vector type: Mammalian Expression
  Selectable markers: Neomycin (select with G418)
Growth in bacteria
  Bacterial resistance: Kanamycin, 50 μg/mL
  Growth temperature: 37°C
  Growth strain: DH5alpha
  Copy number: High Copy
Gene/Insert
  Gene/Insert name: Centrin2 (alt name: NM_004344.1)
  Species: H. sapiens (human)
  Entrez Gene: CETN2 (a.k.a. CALT, CEN2)
  Promoter: CMV
  Tag / fusion protein: tdEos (C terminal on backbone)
  Cloning method: Unknown
  Sequencing primers: 5′ CMV-F; 3′ SV40pA-R
Terms and licenses: Academic/Nonprofit Terms; Industry Terms
Depositor comments: . Excitation = 505 / 569; Emission = 516 / 581
How to cite: tdEos-Centrin2-N-10 was a gift from Michael Davidson (Addgene plasmid # 57599 ; http://n2t.net/addgene:57599 ; RRID:Addgene_57599)
