[The description below was written by a language model from this plasmid's Addgene catalogue record.]
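Description:
tdEos-Centrin2-N-10 is a mammalian expression plasmid built on the tdEos-N1 backbone (about 4.75 kb without the insert). It encodes human centrin-2 (CETN2) fused at its C terminus to the photoconvertible fluorescent protein tdEos. Expression of the fusion is driven by the CMV promoter, a strong constitutive promoter widely used in cultured mammalian cells. The listed 3′ sequencing primer suggests that an SV40 polyadenylation signal lies downstream of the open reading frame. The "N-10" in the name probably refers to the N1-style arrangement and the length of the linker between centrin-2 and tdEos, but the record does not state this, and the cloning method is recorded as unknown. In bacteria the plasmid is maintained at high copy number under kanamycin selection. A neomycin resistance marker allows G418 selection of stably transfected mammalian cells.

Centrin-2 is a small calcium-binding protein that concentrates at the centrioles, so the fusion serves as a fluorescent marker for centrosomes, which is the localization given in the record. tdEos is a tandem dimer form of Eos that behaves as a single fusion tag. It switches from a green state (excitation 505 nm, emission 516 nm) to a red state (excitation 569 nm, emission 581 nm), a conversion generally triggered by near-UV or violet light. This property suits the construct to live-cell imaging of centrosomes, to optical highlighting and tracking of selected protein populations, and to photoactivation-based super-resolution microscopy. No feature table was supplied, so details such as the replication origins are not documented here.
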