>Addgene plasmid #57599 | tdEos-Centrin2-N-10 | depositor partial sequence | sequence record 88750 | insert sequence
ACGTCGATCCGCTAGCCGCCACCATGGCCTCCAACTTTAAGAAGGCAAACATGGCATCAAGTTCTCAGCG
AAAAAGAATGAGCCCTAAGCCTGAGCTTACTGAAGAGCAAAAGCAGGAGATCCGGGAAGCTTTTGATCTT
TTCGATGCGGATGGAACTGGCACCATAGATGTTAAAGAACTGAAGGTGGCAATGAGGGCCCTGGGCTTTG
AACCCAAGAAAGAAGAAATTAAGAAAATGATAAGTGAAATTGATAAGGAAGGGACAGGAAAAATGAACTT
TGGTGACTTTTTAACTGTGATGACCCAGAAAATGTCTGAGAAAGATACTAAAGAAGAAATCCTGAAAGCT
TTCAAGCTCTTTGATGATGATGAAACTGGGAAGATTTCGTTCAAAAATCTGAAACGCGTGGCCAAGGAGT
TGGGTGAGAACCTGACTGATGAGGAGCTGCAGGAAATGATTGATGAAGCTGATCGAGATGGAGATGGAGA
GGTCAGTGAGCAAGAGTTCCTGCGCATCATGAAAAAGACCAGCCTCTATTCGGGAAGCACGGATCCACCG
GTCGCCACCATGAGTGCGATTAAGCCAGACATGAAGATCAACCTCCGTATGGAAGGCAACGTAAACGGGC
ACCACTTTGTGATCGACGGAGATGGTACAGGCAAGCCTTTTGAGGGAAAACAGAGTATGGATCTTGAAGT
CAAAGAGGGCGGACCTCTGCCTTTTGCCTTTGATATCCTGACCACTGCATTCCATTACGGCAACAGGGTA
TTCGCCGAATATCCAGACCACATACAAGACTATTTTAAGCAGTCGTTTCCTAAGGGGTATTCGTGGGAAC
GAAGCTTGACTTTCGAAGACGGGGGCATTTGCATTGCCAGAAACGACATAACAATGGAAGGGGACACTTT
CTATAATAAAGTTCGATTTCACGGTGTAAACTTTCCCGCCAATGGTCCAGTTATGCAGAAGAAGACGCTG
AAATGGGAGCCCTCCACTGAGAAAATGTATGTGCGTGATGGAGTGCTGACTGGTGATATTCGCATGGCTT
TGTTGCTTGAAGGAAATGCCCATTACCGATGTGACTTCAGAACTACTTACAAAGCTAAGGAGAAGGGTGT
CAAGTTACCAGGCTACCACTTTGTGGACCACTGCATTGAGATTTTAAGCCATGACAAAGATTACAACAAG
GTTAAGCTGTATGAGCATGCTGTTGCTCATTCTGGATTGCCTGACAATGCCAGACGATCCGGTAGCGGTC
ACGGTACTGGTTCTACTGGTTCTGGTTCTTCTGAGAGTGCGATTAAGCCAGACATGAAGATCAACCTCCG
TATGGAAGGCAACGTAAACGGGCACCACTTTGTGATCGACGGAGATGGTACAGGCAAGCCTTTTGAGGGA
AAACAGAGTATGGATCTTGAAGTCAAAGAGGGCGGACCTCTGCCTTTTGCCTTTGATATCCTGACCACTG
CATTCCATTACGGCAACAGGGTATTCGCCGAATATCCAGACCACATACAAGACTATTTTAAGCAGTCGTT
TCCTAAGGGGTATTCGTGGGAACGAAGCTTGACTTTCGAAGACGGGGGCATTTGCATTGCCAGAAACGAC
ATAACAATGGAAGGGGACACTTTCTATAATAAAGTTCGATTTCACGGTGTAAACTTTCCCGCCAATGGTC
CAGTTATGCAGAAGAAGACGCTGAAATGGGAGCCCTCCACTGAGAAAATGTATGTGCGTGATGGAGTGCT
GACTGGTGATATTCGCATGGCTTTGTTGCTTGAAGGAAATGCCCATTACCGATGTGACTTCAGAACTACT
TACAAAGCTAAGGAGAAGGGTGTCAAGTTACCAGGCTACCACTTTGTGGACCACTGCATTGAGATTTTAA
GCCATGACAAAGATTACAACAAGGTTAAGCTGTATGAGCATGCTGTTGCTCATTCTGGATTGCCTGACAA
TGCCAGACGATAAGCGGCCGCGACTCTAGATCATA
