>Addgene plasmid #57599 | tdEos-Centrin2-N-10 | addgene partial sequence | sequence record 105670 | CMV-F 5'-CGCAAATGGGCGGTAGGCGTG-3'
GATCCGCTAGCCGCCACCATGGCCTCCAACTTTAAGAAGGCAAACATGGCATCAAGTTCTCAGCGAAAAA
GAATGAGCCCTAAGCCTGAGCTTACTGAAGAGCAAAAGCAGGAGATCCGGGAAGCTTTTGATCTTTTCGA
TGCGGATGGAACTGGCACCATAGATGTTAAAGAACTGAAGGTGGCAATGAGGGCCCTGGGCTTTGAACCC
AAGAAAGAAGAAATTAAGAAAATGATAAGTGAAATTGATAAGGAAGGGACAGGAAAAATGAACTTTGGTG
ACTTTTTAACTGTGATGACCCAGAAAATGTCTGAGAAAGATACTAAAGAAGAAATCCTGAAAGCTTTCAA
GCTCTTTGATGATGATGAAACTGGGAAGATTTCGTTCAAAAATCTGAAACGCGTGGCCAAGGAGTTGGGT
GAGAACCTGACTGATGAGGAGCTGCAGGAAATGATTGATGAAGCTGATCGAGATGGAGATGGAGAGGTCA
GTGAGCAAGAGTTCCTGCGCATCATGAAAAAGACCAGCCTCTATTCGGGAAGCACGGATCCACCGGTCGC
CACCATGAGTGCGATTAAGCCAGACATGAAGATCAACCTCCGTATGGAAGGCAACGTAAACGGGCACCAC
TTTGTGATCGACGGAGATGGTACAGGCAAGCCTTTTGAGGGAAAACAGAGTATGGATCTTGAAGTCAAAG
AGGGCGGACCTCTGCCTTTTGCCTTTGATATCCTGACCACTGCATTCCATTACGGCAACAGGGTATTCGC
CGAATATCCAGACCACATACAAGACTATTTTAAGCAGTCGTTTCCTAAGG
